>Addgene plasmid #173003 | pAAV_18xTEAD_luc2 | addgene full sequence | sequence record 340590 | Addgene NGS Result
TAGCTGCGCGCTCGCTCGCTCACTGAGGCCGCCCGGGCAAAGCCCGGGCGTCGGGCGACCTTTGGTCGCC
CGGCCTCAGTGAGCGAGCGAGCGCGCAGAGAGGGAGTGGCCAACTCCATCACTAGGGGTTCCTTGTAGTT
AATGATTAACCCGCCATGCTACTTATCTACGTAGCCATGCTCTAGGTACCTTCTTCAAGGACGACGGCAA
CTACAAGACCCGCGCCGAGGTGAAGTTCGAGGGCGACACCCTGGTGAACCGCATCGAGCTGAAGGGCATC
GACTTCAAGGAGGACGGCAACATCCTGGGGCACAAGCTGGAGTACAACTACAACAGCCACAACGTCCATA
TCATGGCCGACAAGCAGAAGAACGGCATCAAGGTGAACTTCAAGATCCGCCACAACATCGAGGACGGCAG
CGTGCAGCTCGCCGACCACTCATATGTACTCGAGTTGTCGACGGTATCGATAAGCTTGATATCACAAGTT
TGTACAAAAAAGCAGGCTAAGCTTGCAGTGGAATGTGTGGAATGTGTCTCAAGCTTGCAGTGGAATGTGT
GGAATGTGTCTCAAGCTTGCAGTGGAATGTGTGGAATGTGTCTCACGCGTGGCCTCGCCTGCAGGAAGCT
TGCAGTGGAATGTGTGGAATGTGTCTCAAGCTTGCAGTGGAATGTGTGGAATGTGTCTCAAGCTTGCAGT
GGAATGTGTGGAATGTGTCTCGGCCTCCTGCAGGAGGCGGCCAAGCTTGCAGTGGAATGTGTGGAATGTG
TCTCAAGCTTGCAGTGGAATGTGTGGAATGTGTCTCAAGCTTGCAGTGGAATGTGTGGAATGTGTCTCCA
ACTTTTCTATACAAAGTTGGCAAGTGCAGGTGCCAGAACATTTCTCTGGCCTAACTGGAAGACGCTAGCG
GGGGGCTATAAAAGGGGGTGGGGGCGTTCGTCCTCACTCTAGATCTGCGATCTAAGTAAGCTTGGCAATC
CGGTACTGTTGGTAAAGCCCAACTTTGTATAATAAAGTTGAGCTAGTTGCTAAGTCTGCCGAGTAGAATT
AACCCTCACTAAAGGGTAGGTGACACTATTCTATTACATCAATCATCTAAGTGCGTCTTCTATTACTTAC
CTTTAATCCCTATAGTGAGTCGTATTAGTAGACGCGAGTCAATGCATGTACGACAGCTTTCTTGTACAAA
GTGGTGATATCGAATTCCTGCAGCCCGGGGGATCCGCCCGGGCTAGAGCGGCCGCCACCGCGGTGGAGCT
CGCGACTAGTGACGCCACCATGGAAGATGCCAAAAACATTAAGAAGGGCCCAGCGCCATTCTACCCACTC
GAAGACGGGACCGCCGGCGAGCAGCTGCACAAAGCCATGAAGCGCTACGCCCTGGTGCCTGGCACCATCG
CCTTTACCGACGCACATATCGAGGTGGACATTACCTACGCCGAGTACTTCGAGATGAGCGTTCGGCTGGC
AGAAGCTATGAAGCGCTATGGGCTGAATACAAACCATCGGATCGTGGTGTGCAGCGAGAATAGCTTGCAG
TTCTTCATGCCCGTGTTGGGTGCCCTGTTCATCGGTGTGGCTGTGGCCCCAGCTAACGACATCTACAACG
AGCGCGAGCTGCTGAACAGCATGGGCATCAGCCAGCCCACCGTCGTATTCGTGAGCAAGAAAGGGCTGCA
AAAGATCCTCAACGTGCAAAAGAAGCTACCGATCATACAAAAGATCATCATCATGGATAGCAAGACCGAC
TACCAGGGCTTCCAAAGCATGTACACCTTCGTGACTTCCCATTTGCCACCCGGCTTCAACGAGTACGACT
TCGTGCCCGAGAGCTTCGACCGGGACAAAACCATCGCCCTGATCATGAACAGTAGTGGCAGTACCGGATT
GCCCAAGGGCGTAGCCCTACCGCACCGCACCGCTTGTGTCCGATTCAGTCATGCCCGCGACCCCATCTTC
GGCAACCAGATCATCCCCGACACCGCTATCCTCAGCGTGGTGCCATTTCACCACGGCTTCGGCATGTTCA
CCACGCTGGGCTACTTGATCTGCGGCTTTCGGGTCGTGCTCATGTACCGCTTCGAGGAGGAGCTATTCTT
GCGCAGCTTGCAAGACTATAAGATTCAATCTGCCCTGCTGGTGCCCACACTATTTAGCTTCTTCGCTAAG
AGCACTCTCATCGACAAGTACGACCTAAGCAACTTGCACGAGATCGCCAGCGGCGGGGCGCCGCTCAGCA
AGGAGGTAGGTGAGGCCGTGGCCAAACGCTTCCACCTACCAGGCATCCGCCAGGGCTACGGCCTGACAGA
AACAACCAGCGCCATTCTGATCACCCCCGAAGGGGACGACAAGCCTGGCGCAGTAGGCAAGGTGGTGCCC
TTCTTCGAGGCTAAGGTGGTGGACTTGGACACCGGTAAGACACTGGGTGTGAACCAGCGCGGCGAGCTGT
GCGTCCGTGGCCCCATGATCATGAGCGGCTACGTTAACAACCCCGAGGCTACAAACGCTCTCATCGACAA
GGACGGCTGGCTGCACAGCGGCGACATCGCCTACTGGGACGAGGACGAGCACTTCTTCATCGTGGACCGG
CTGAAGAGCCTGATCAAATACAAGGGCTACCAGGTAGCCCCAGCCGAACTGGAGAGCATCCTGCTGCAAC
ACCCCAACATCTTCGACGCCGGGGTCGCCGGCCTGCCCGACGACGATGCCGGCGAGCTGCCCGCCGCAGT
CGTCGTGCTGGAACACGGTAAAACCATAACCGAGAAGGAGATCGTGGACTATGTGGCCAGCCAGGCTACA
ACCGCCAAGAAGCTGCGCGGTGGTGTTGTGTTCGTGGACGAGGTGCCTAAAGGACTGACCGGCAAGTTGG
ACGCCCGCAAGATCCGCGAGATTCTCATTAAGGCCAAGAAGGGCGGCAAGATCGCCGTGTAATTCGAATT
CGATATCAAGCTTATCGATAATCAACCTCTGGATTACAAAATTTGTGAAAGATTGACTGGTATTCTTAAC
TATGTTGCTCCTTTTACGCTATGTGGATACGCTGCTTTAATGCCTTTGTATCATGCTATTGCTTCCCGTA
TGGCTTTCATTTTCTCCTCCTTGTATAAATCCTGGTTGCTGTCTCTTTATGAGGAGTTGTGGCCCGTTGT
CAGGCAACGTGGCGTGGTGTGCACTGTGTTTGCTGACGCAACCCCCACTGGTTGGGGCATTGCCACCACC
TGTCAGCTCCTTTCCGGGACTTTCGCTTTCCCCCTCCCTATTGCCACGGCGGAACTCATCGCCGCCTGCC
TTGCCCGCTGCTGGACAGGGGCTCGGCTGTTGGGCACTGACAATTCCGTGGTGTTGTCGGGGAAATCATC
GTCCTTTCCTTGGCTGCTCGCCTGTGTTGCCACCTGGATTCTGCGCGGGACGTCCTTCTGCTACGTCCCT
TCGGCCCTCAATCCAGCGGACCTTCCTTCCCGCGGCCTGCTGCCGGCTCTGCGGCCTCTTCCGCGTCTTC
GCCTTCGCCCTCAGACGAGTCGGATCTCCCTTTGGGCCGCCTCCCCGCATCGATACCGTCGACTCGCTGA
TCAGCCTCGACTGTGCCTTCTAGTTGCCAGCCATCTGTTGTTTGCCCCTCCCCCGTGCCTTCCTTGACCC
TGGAAGGTGCCACTCCCACTGTCCTTTCCTAATAAAATGAGGAAATTGCATCGCATTGTCTGAGTAGGTG
TCATTCTATTCTGGGGGGTGGGGTGGGGCAGGACAGCAAGGGGGAGGATTGGGAAGACAATAGCAGGCAT
GCTGGGGATGCGGTGGGCTCTATGGCTTCTGAGGCGGAAAGAACCAGCTGGGGCTCGACTAGAGCATGGC
TACGTAGATAAGTAGCATGGCGGGTTAATCATTAACTACAAGGAACCCCTAGTGATGGAGTTGGCCACTC
CCTCTCTGCGCGCTCGCTCGCTCACTGAGGCCGGGCGACCAAAGGTCGCCCGACGCCCGGGCGGCCTCAG
TGAGCGAGCGAGCGCGCAGAGCTTTTTGCAAAAGCCTAGGCCTCCAAAAAAGCCTCCTCACTACTTCTGG
AATAGCTCAGAGGCCGAGGCGGCCTCGGCCTCTGCATAAATAAAAAAAATTAGTCAGCCATGGGGCGGAG
AATGGGCGGAACTGGGCGGAGTTAGGGGCGGGATGGGCGGAGTTAGGGGCGGGACTATGGTTGCTGACTA
ATTGAGATGCATGCTTTGCATACTTCTGCCTGCTGGGGAGCCTGGGGACTTTCCACACCTGGTTGCTGAC
TAATTGAGATGCATGCTTTGCATACTTCTGCCTGCTGGGGAGCCTGGGGACTTTCCACACCCTAACTGAC
ACACATTCCACAGCTGCATTAATGAATCGGCCAACGCGCGGGGAGAGGCGGTTTGCGTATTGGGCGCTCT
TCCGCTTCCTCGCTCACTGACTCGCTGCGCTCGGTCGTTCGGCTGCGGCGAGCGGTATCAGCTCACTCAA
AGGCGGTAATACGGTTATCCACAGAATCAGGGGATAACGCAGGAAAGAACATGTGAGCAAAAGGCCAGCA
AAAGGCCAGGAACCGTAAAAAGGCCGCGTTGCTGGCGTTTTTCCATAGGCTCCGCCCCCCTGACGAGCAT
CACAAAAATCGACGCTCAAGTCAGAGGTGGCGAAACCCGACAGGACTATAAAGATACCAGGCGTTTCCCC
CTGGAAGCTCCCTCGTGCGCTCTCCTGTTCCGACCCTGCCGCTTACCGGATACCTGTCCGCCTTTCTCCC
TTCGGGAAGCGTGGCGCTTTCTCATAGCTCACGCTGTAGGTATCTCAGTTCGGTGTAGGTCGTTCGCTCC
AAGCTGGGCTGTGTGCACGAACCCCCCGTTCAGCCCGACCGCTGCGCCTTATCCGGTAACTATCGTCTTG
AGTCCAACCCGGTAAGACACGACTTATCGCCACTGGCAGCAGCCACTGGTAACAGGATTAGCAGAGCGAG
GTATGTAGGCGGTGCTACAGAGTTCTTGAAGTGGTGGCCTAACTACGGCTACACTAGAAGAACAGTATTT
GGTATCTGCGCTCTGCTGAAGCCAGTTACCTTCGGAAAAAGAGTTGGTAGCTCTTGATCCGGCAAACAAA
CCACCGCTGGTAGCGGTGGTTTTTTTGTTTGCAAGCAGCAGATTACGCGCAGAAAAAAAGGATCTCAAGA
AGATCCTTTGATCTTTTCTACGGGGTCTGACGCTCAGTGGAACGAAAACTCACGTTAAGGGATTTTGGTC
ATGAGATTATCAAAAAGGATCTTCACCTAGATCCTTTTAAATTAAAAATGAAGTTTTAAATCAATCTAAA
GTATATATGAGTAAACTTGGTCTGACAGTTACCAATGCTTAATCAGTGAGGCACCTATCTCAGCGATCTG
TCTATTTCGTTCATCCATAGTTGCCTGACTCCCCGTCGTGTAGATAACTACGATACGGGAGGGCTTACCA
TCTGGCCCCAGTGCTGCAATGATACCGCGAGACCCACGCTCACCGGCTCCAGATTTATCAGCAATAAACC
AGCCAGCCGGAAGGGCCGAGCGCAGAAGTGGTCCTGCAACTTTATCCGCCTCCATCCAGTCTATTAATTG
TTGCCGGGAAGCTAGAGTAAGTAGTTCGCCAGTTAATAGTTTGCGCAACGTTGTTGCCATTGCTACAGGC
ATCGTGGTGTCACGCTCGTCGTTTGGTATGGCTTCATTCAGCTCCGGTTCCCAACGATCAAGGCGAGTTA
CATGATCCCCCATGTTGTGCAAAAAAGCGGTTAGCTCCTTCGGTCCTCCGATCGTTGTCAGAAGTAAGTT
GGCCGCAGTGTTATCACTCATGGTTATGGCAGCACTGCATAATTCTCTTACTGTCATGCCATCCGTAAGA
TGCTTTTCTGTGACTGGTGAGTACTCAACCAAGTCATTCTGAGAATAGTGTATGCGGCGACCGAGTTGCT
CTTGCCCGGCGTCAATACGGGATAATACCGCGCCACATAGCAGAACTTTAAAAGTGCTCATCATTGGAAA
ACGTTCTTCGGGGCGAAAACTCTCAAGGATCTTACCGCTGTTGAGATCCAGTTCGATGTAACCCACTCGT
GCACCCAACTGATCTTCAGCATCTTTTACTTTCACCAGCGTTTCTGGGTGAGCAAAAACAGGAAGGCAAA
ATGCCGCAAAAAAGGGAATAAGGGCGACACGGAAATGTTGAATACTCATACTCTTCCTTTTTCAATATTA
TTGAAGCATTTATCAGGGTTATTGTCTCATGAGCGGATACATATTTGAATGTATTTAGAAAAATAAACAA
ATAGGGGTTCCGCGCACATTTCCCCGAAAAGTGCCACCTGACGTCTAAGAAACCATTATTATCATGACAT
TAACCTATAAAAATAGGCGTATCACGAGGCCCTTTCGTCTCGCGCGTTTCGGTGATGACGGTGAAAACCT
CTGACACATGCAGCTCCCGGAGACGGTCACAGCTTGTCTGTAAGCGGATGCCGGGAGCAGACAAGCCCGT
CAGGGCGCGTCAGCGGGTGTTGGCGGGTGTCGGGGCTGGCTTAACTATGCGGCATCAGAGCAGATTGTAC
TGAGAGTGCACCATTCGACGCTCTCCCTTATGCGACTCCTGCATTAGGAAGCAGCCCAGTAGTAGGTTGA
GGCCGTTGAGCACCGCCGCCGCAAGGAATGGTGCATGCAAGGAGATGGCGCCCAACAGTCCCCCGGCCAC
GGGGCCTGCCACCATACCCACGCCGAAACAAGCGCTCATGAGCCCGAAGTGGCGAGCCCGATCTTCCCCA
TCGGTGATGTCGGCGATATAGGCGCCAGCAACCGCACCTGTGGCGCCGGTGATGCCGGCCACGATGCGTC
CGGCGTAGAGGATCTGGCTAGCGATGACCCTGCTGATTGGTTCGCTGACCATTTCCGGGTGCGGGACGGC
GTTACCAGAAACTCAGAAGGTTCGTCCAACCAAACCGACTCTGACGGCAGTTTACGAGAGAGATGATAGG
GTCTGCTTCAGTAAGCCAGATGCTACACAATTAGGCTTGTACATATTGTCGTTAGAACGCGGCTACAATT
AATACATAACCTTATGTATCATACACATACGATTTAGGTGACACTATAGAATACACGGAATTAATTC
Features (pLannotate 1.2.2; 26 found; start..end, strand, type, name):
      2..133     -  repeat_region  AAV2 ITR (fragment): inverted terminal repeat of adeno-associated virus serotype 2 inverted
    191..439     +  CDS            (3-F)Tyr-EGFP (fragment): (3-F)Tyr-EGFP is a basic (constitutively fluorescent) green fluorescent protein published in 2004, derived from Aequorea victoria.
    457..483     -  misc_feature   MCS (fragment): pBluescript multiple cloning site
    484..508     +  protein_bind   attB1: mutant version of attB; recombination site for the Gateway® BP reaction BP Clonase™
    839..859     -  protein_bind   attB4: mutant version of attB; core recombination site for the Gateway® BP reaction BP Clonase™
    860..887     +  misc_feature   pause site (fragment): RNA polymerase II transcriptional pause signal from the human α2 globin gene
   1000..1020    +  protein_bind   attB3: mutant version of attB; core recombination site for the Gateway® BP reaction BP Clonase™
   1047..1065    +  promoter       T3 promoter: promoter for bacteriophage T3 RNA polymerase
   1129..1147    -  promoter       T7 promoter: promoter for bacteriophage T7 RNA polymerase
   1174..1194    -  protein_bind   attB2: mutant version of attB; core recombination site for the Gateway® BP reaction BP Clonase™
   1280..2932    +  CDS            luciferase: firefly luciferase synthetic luc2 version of the luciferase gene
   2936..2960    +  misc_feature   MCS (fragment): pBluescript multiple cloning site
   2960..3548    +  misc_feature   WPRE: woodchuck hepatitis virus posttranscriptional regulatory element
   3581..3805    +  polyA_signal   bGH poly(A) signal: bovine growth hormone polyadenylation signal
   3809..3830    +  promoter       SV40 promoter (fragment): SV40 enhancer and early promoter
   3891..3982    +  repeat_region  AAV2 ITR (fragment): inverted terminal repeat of adeno-associated virus serotype 2 inverted
   3982..4011    -  repeat_region  AAV2 ITR (fragment): inverted terminal repeat of adeno-associated virus serotype 2 inverted
   4015..4344    -  promoter       SV40 promoter: SV40 enhancer and early promoter
   4351..4407    -  CDS            lacI (fragment): lac repressor; lacI; The lac repressor binds to the lac operator to inhibit transcription in E. coli. This inhibition can be relieved by adding lactose or isopropyl-β-D-thiogalactopyranoside (IPTG).
   4590..5178    -  rep_origin     ori: high-copy-number ColE1/pMB1/pBR322/pUC origin of replication
   5349..6209    -  CDS            AmpR: β-lactamase; bla; confers resistance to ampicillin, carbenicillin, and related antibiotics
   6210..6314    -  promoter       AmpR promoter: bla
   6409..6444    +  CDS            rop (fragment): Rop protein, which maintains plasmids at low copy number; rop
   6546..6594    +  misc_feature   bom (fragment): basis of mobility region from pBR322
   6595..6874    -  CDS            TcR (fragment): tetracycline efflux protein; tet; confers resistance to tetracycline
   7102..7120    +  promoter       SP6 promoter: promoter for bacteriophage SP6 RNA polymerase
