[The description below was written by a language model from this plasmid's Addgene catalogue record and pLannotate feature annotations shown in this document.]
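Description:
pAAV_18xTEAD_luc2 is an AAV transfer plasmid that also serves as a mammalian reporter vector, carrying a synthetic firefly luciferase cassette driven by eighteen clustered TEAD binding sites. It is maintained in E. coli through a high-copy ColE1/pUC-type origin and selected with ampicillin via the β-lactamase gene. Short remnants of pBR322-derived elements (rop, bom, a tetracycline-resistance fragment, a lacI fragment) and an SV40 promoter lie in the backbone outside the viral cassette and appear to be cloning leftovers with no stated function.

The payload sits between AAV2 inverted terminal repeats, which are annotated only as fragments and which normally allow the intervening DNA to be replicated and packaged into AAV particles when helper functions are supplied. The cassette was assembled by Gateway cloning, and attB1, attB4, attB3 and attB2 sites are annotated upstream of the reporter, consistent with a multi-fragment recombination. The TEAD site cluster itself is not annotated in the feature table. It presumably lies in the unannotated stretch between attB1 and attB4, and the record does not state which minimal promoter accompanies it. A fragment of an RNA polymerase II pause site, T3 and T7 phage promoters and a partial EGFP-like sequence are also detected upstream. The luc2 coding sequence follows, then a WPRE to enhance transcript stability and expression, and a bGH polyadenylation signal.

Because TEAD transcription factors are the DNA-binding partners of the Hippo pathway effectors YAP and TAZ, luciferase output reports TEAD-dependent transcription. The associated work concerns modulators of Hippo signalling, which fits this use as a pathway readout by transfection or AAV delivery.
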