Addgene plasmid #173003: pAAV_18xTEAD_luc2
Purpose: firefly luciferase reporter vector with 18x clustered TEAD binding sites
Depositing lab: Michael Wehr. Depositing organization: Klinikum der Ludwig Maximilians-Universitaet Muenchen. Publication: Comprehensive split TEV based protein-protein interaction screening reveals TAOK2 as a key modulator of Hippo signalling to limit growth. Ma X, Mandausch FJ, Wu Y, Sahoo VK, Ma W, Leoni G, Hostiuc M, Wintgens JP, Qiu J, Kannaiyan N, Rossner MJ, Wehr MC. Cell Signal. 2024 Jan;113:110917. doi: 10.1016/j.cellsig.2023.110917. Epub 2023 Oct 7. PubMed 37813295.
Backbone
  Vector backbone: pAAV
  Vector type: Mammalian Expression, AAV, Luciferase
Growth in bacteria
  Bacterial resistance: Ampicillin, 100 μg/mL
  Growth temperature: 37°C
  Growth strain: NEB Stable
  Copy number: High Copy
Gene/Insert
  Gene/Insert name: 18xTEAD-luc2
  Species: Synthetic
  Cloning method: Gateway Cloning
Terms and licenses: Academic/Nonprofit Terms; Industry Terms: Not Available to Industry
How to cite: pAAV_18xTEAD_luc2 was a gift from Michael Wehr (Addgene plasmid # 173003 ; http://n2t.net/addgene:173003 ; RRID:Addgene_173003)
